Addgene plasmid #250236: AAV-CaMKIIα-optoFGFR1-HA
Purpose: AAV expressing light-activatable FGFR1 (optoFGFR1-HA) under the CaMKIIα promoter for excitatory-neuron-specific activation
Depositing lab: Won Do Heo. Depositing organization: Korea Advanced Institute of Science and Technology. Publication: Dysregulation of FGFR1 signaling in the hippocampus facilitates depressive disorder. Shin J, Oh H, Park JH, Bae H, Yang CM, Lee M, Kim S, Heo WD. Exp Mol Med. 2025 Aug;57(8):1818-1836. doi: 10.1038/s12276-025-01519-9. Epub 2025 Aug 15. PubMed 40813470.
Backbone
  Vector backbone: pAAV-CamKIIα
  Vector type: Mammalian Expression, AAV
Growth in bacteria
  Bacterial resistance: Ampicillin, 100 μg/mL
  Growth temperature: 30°C
  Growth strain: NEB Stable
  Copy number: Low Copy
Gene/Insert
  Gene/Insert name: FGFR1
  Species: H. sapiens (human)
  Entrez Gene: FGFR1 (a.k.a. BFGFR, CD331, CEK, ECCL, FGFBR, FGFR-1, FLG, FLT-2, FLT2, HBGFR, HH2, HRTFDS, KAL2, N-SAM, OGD, bFGF-R-1)
  Promoter: CamKIIα
  Cloning method: Restriction Enzyme; 5′ cloning site AgeI (unknown if destroyed); 3′ cloning site EcoRI (unknown if destroyed)
  Sequencing primers: 5′ aacttgtggactaagtttgtt
Terms and licenses: Academic/Nonprofit Terms; Industry Terms: Not Available to Industry
How to cite: AAV-CaMKIIα-optoFGFR1-HA was a gift from Won Do Heo (Addgene plasmid # 250236 ; http://n2t.net/addgene:250236 ; RRID:Addgene_250236)
