[The description below was written by a language model from this plasmid's Addgene catalogue record and pLannotate feature annotations shown in this document.]
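Description:
AAV-CaMKIIα-optoFGFR1-HA is an adeno-associated virus transfer plasmid built on a pAAV-CaMKIIα backbone, designed to express a light-activatable form of human FGFR1 in excitatory neurons. The expression cassette lies between AAV2 inverted terminal repeats, which allow the intervening DNA to be packaged into recombinant AAV particles. In the full sequence record the downstream ITR is annotated intact, whereas the upstream one is detected only as short fragments. In bacteria the plasmid is maintained through a ColE1/pUC-type origin and selected with ampicillin via the β-lactamase gene. An f1 origin and remnants of pBR322 bom and rop sequences are also present. The catalogue lists it as low copy and grown in a recombination-deficient stable strain, consistent with the usual care taken to preserve ITRs.

A fragment of the mouse CaMKIIα promoter drives a fusion open reading frame consisting of a portion of human FGFR1 followed directly by a fragment of Arabidopsis cryptochrome 2 (CRY2). CRY2 is a blue-light photoreceptor that oligomerises on illumination, so fusing it to a receptor tyrosine kinase segment provides the usual route to ligand-independent, light-triggered receptor activation. Exactly which FGFR1 domains are retained is not stated in the record. The name indicates a C-terminal HA epitope tag for detection, although the annotation does not call it out. A WPRE and the human growth hormone polyadenylation signal follow the coding sequence to enhance transcript stability and processing. The depositor's shorter sequence covers only the promoter and fusion insert. The stated use is optogenetic activation of FGFR1 signalling specifically in excitatory neurons, associated with work on hippocampal FGFR1 signalling in depressive disorder.
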