Features (pLannotate 1.2.2; 3 found; start..end, strand, type, name):
      1..364     +  promoter       CaMKII promoter (fragment): promoter for the mouse calcium/calmodulin-dependent kinase II α subunit
    479..1753    +  CDS            FGFR1 (fragment): FGFR1_HUMAN - Also known as BFGFR, CEK, FGFBR, FLG, FLT2, HBGFR. Experimental evidence at protein level: Swiss-Prot protein existence level 1. Tyrosine-protein kinase that acts as cell-surface receptor for fibroblast growth factors and plays an essential role in the regulation of embryonic development, cell proliferation, differentiation and migration. Required for normal mesoderm patterning and correct axial organization during embryonic development, normal skeletogenesis and normal development of the gonadotropin-releasing hormone (GnRH) neuronal system. Phosphorylates PLCG1, FRS2, GAB1 and
   1763..3256    +  CDS            CRY2 (fragment): CRY2_ARATH - Also known as PHH1 From Arabidopsis thaliana (Mouse-ear cress).
>Addgene plasmid #250236 | AAV-CaMKIIα-optoFGFR1-HA | depositor full sequence | sequence record 493852 | AAV-CaMKIIα-optoFGFR1-HA sequence 3304 bps
ACTTGTGGACTAAGTTTGTTCACATCCCCTTCTCCAACCCCCTCAGTACATCACCCTGGGGGAACAGGGT
CCACTTGCTCCTGGGCCCACACAGTCCTGCAGTATTGTGTATATAAGGCCAGGGCAAAGAGGAGCAGGTT
TTAAAGTGAAAGGCAGGCAGGTGTTGGGGAGGCAGTTACCGGGGCAACGGGAACAGGGCGTTTCGGAGGT
GGTTGCCATGGGGACCTGGATGCTGACGAAGGCTCGCGAGGCTGTGAGCAGCCACAGTGCCCTGCTCAGA
AGCCCCAAGCTCGTCAGTCAAGCCGGTTCTCCGTTTGCACTCAGGAGCACGGGCAGGCGAGTGGCCCCTA
GTTCTGGGGGCAGCTCTAGAGCCGATCCCCGGGTACCGGTGCTAGCCACCATGGGATGTATAAAATCAAA
AGGGAAAGACAGCGCGGGAGCAGATAGTGCTGGTAGTGCTGGTAGTGCTGGGAATTCCAAGATGAAGAGT
GGTACCAAGAAGAGTGACTTCCACAGCCAGATGGCTGTGCACAAGCTGGCCAAGAGCATCCCTCTGCGCA
GACAGGTAACAGTGTCTGCTGACTCCAGTGCATCCATGAACTCTGGGGTTCTTCTGGTTCGGCCATCACG
GCTCTCCTCCAGTGGGACTCCCATGCTAGCAGGGGTCTCTGAGTATGAGCTTCCCGAAGACCCTCGCTGG
GAGCTGCCTCGGGACAGACTGGTCTTAGGCAAACCCCTGGGAGAGGGCTGCTTTGGGCAGGTGGTGTTGG
CAGAGGCTATCGGGCTGGACAAGGACAAACCCAACCGTGTGACCAAAGTGGCTGTGAAGATGTTGAAGTC
GGACGCAACAGAGAAAGACTTGTCAGACCTGATCTCAGAAATGGAGATGATGAAGATGATCGGGAAGCAT
AAGAATATCATCAACCTGCTGGGGGCCTGCACGCAGGATGGTCCCTTGTATGTCATCGTGGAGTATGCCT
CCAAGGGCAACCTGCGGGAGTACCTGCAGGCCCGGAGGCCCCCAGGGCTGGAATACTGCTACAACCCCAG
CCACAACCCAGAGGAGCAGCTCTCCTCCAAGGACCTGGTGTCCTGCGCCTACCAGGTGGCCCGAGGCATG
GAGTATCTGGCCTCCAAGAAGTGCATACACCGAGACCTGGCAGCCAGGAATGTCCTGGTGACAGAGGACA
ATGTGATGAAGATAGCAGACTTTGGCCTCGCACGGGACATTCACCACATCGACTACTATAAAAAGACAAC
CAACGGCCGACTGCCTGTGAAGTGGATGGCACCCGAGGCATTATTTGACCGGATCTACACCCACCAGAGT
GATGTGTGGTCTTTCGGGGTGCTCCTGTGGGAGATCTTCACTCTGGGCGGCTCCCCATACCCCGGTGTGC
CTGTGGAGGAACTTTTCAAGCTGCTGAAGGAGGGTCACCGCATGGACAAGCCCAGTAACTGCACCAACGA
GCTGTACATGATGATGCGGGACTGCTGGCATGCAGTGCCCTCACAGAGACCCACCTTCAAGCAGCTGGTG
GAAGACCTGGACCGCATCGTGGCCTTGACCTCCAACCAGGAGTACCTGGACCTGTCCATGCCCCTGGACC
AGTACTCCCCCAGCTTTCCCGACACCCGGAGCTCTACGTGCTCCTCAGGGGAGGATTCCGTCTTCTCTCA
TGAGCCGCTGCCCGAGGAGCCCTGCCTGCCCCGACACCCAGCCCAGCTTGCCAATGGCGGACTCAAACGC
CGCGCGGATCCCATGAAGATGGACAAAAAGACCATCGTCTGGTTTCGGAGAGATTTGAGAATAGAAGATA
ATCCCGCGCTCGCCGCCGCGGCCCACGAGGGTTCCGTCTTCCCCGTTTTCATTTGGTGTCCTGAAGAAGA
AGGCCAGTTTTATCCCGGAAGGGCCTCTAGGTGGTGGATGAAGCAAAGTCTGGCCCATCTTAGCCAGTCA
CTGAAAGCACTGGGCAGTGATCTTACCCTGATCAAGACACACAATACCATCTCTGCCATCCTCGACTGCA
TCAGGGTGACCGGCGCAACGAAAGTCGTGTTTAACCACCTGTACGATCCAGTTAGTCTGGTGCGCGACCA
CACTGTGAAGGAGAAGCTGGTGGAACGGGGGATCAGTGTGCAGAGCTACAACGGGGACCTTCTGTACGAG
CCATGGGAGATCTATTGCGAGAAAGGGAAACCGTTCACCTCCTTCAACAGTTACTGGAAGAAATGTTTGG
ATATGTCAATAGAGTCCGTTATGTTGCCCCCTCCCTGGAGACTGATGCCGATTACTGCTGCTGCAGAGGC
CATCTGGGCCTGCTCCATCGAGGAACTCGGTCTGGAAAATGAAGCAGAAAAGCCAAGCAATGCACTTCTC
ACTAGAGCCTGGAGCCCCGGCTGGTCTAATGCCGACAAGCTGCTTAACGAGTTCATCGAAAAACAACTGA
TTGACTACGCGAAGAACTCCAAGAAAGTGGTAGGTAACTCAACTAGCTTGCTCTCTCCATATCTCCATTT
TGGCGAGATTTCTGTCCGCCATGTATTTCAGTGCGCTCGGATGAAACAGATTATCTGGGCTCGCGATAAA
AACAGCGAAGGCGCCGAAAGCGCCGATCTGTTCCTGCGAGGGATCGGACTTCGGGAATACTCCCGGTATA
TATGTTTCAACTTTCCATTCACACACGAGCAGAGTCTGTTGTCCCACCTCAGGTTCTTCCCCTGGGACGC
CGATGTCGACAAATTCAAGGCATGGAGACAGGGAAGGACAGGGTACCCACTCGTGGATGCTGGCATGAGA
GAGCTCTGGGCTACAGGCTGGATGCACAACCGCATCCGGGTAATCGTGTCCTCATTTGCTGTCAAGTTTC
TGCTCCTGCCTTGGAAATGGGGAATGAAGTACTTTTGGGATACCCTTCTCGACGCCGACTTGGAGTGTGA
CATTCTGGGATGGCAATATATTAGCGGGTCAATTCCTGACGGCCATGAGTTGGACAGGTTGGACAATCCG
GCCTTGCAGGGAGCTAAGTATGATCCCGAAGGAGAGTATATTCGACAGTGGCTCCCCGAGCTGGCCCGAC
TTCCTACGGAGTGGATTCACCATCCTTGGGACGCACCACTGACAGTGCTCAAGGCAAGCGGGGTGGAGCT
GGGCACCAATTACGCTAAGCCTATAGTTGATATAGATACAGCACGCGAGCTGCTGGCTAAAGCGATCTCT
CGCACTCGGGAGGCGCAGATTATGATCGGTGCTGCCGGCAGCGGCAGCCCACCGGTATATCCATATGATG
TTCCAGATTATGCT
