Features (pLannotate 1.2.2; 17 found; start..end, strand, type, name):
     12..39      +  repeat_region  AAV2 ITR (fragment): inverted terminal repeat of adeno-associated virus serotype 2 inverted
     68..95      +  repeat_region  AAV2 ITR (fragment): inverted terminal repeat of adeno-associated virus serotype 2 inverted
    146..509     +  promoter       CaMKII promoter (fragment): promoter for the mouse calcium/calmodulin-dependent kinase II α subunit
    624..1898    +  CDS            FGFR1 (fragment): FGFR1_HUMAN - Also known as BFGFR, CEK, FGFBR, FLG, FLT2, HBGFR. Experimental evidence at protein level: Swiss-Prot protein existence level 1. Tyrosine-protein kinase that acts as cell-surface receptor for fibroblast growth factors and plays an essential role in the regulation of embryonic development, cell proliferation, differentiation and migration. Required for normal mesoderm patterning and correct axial organization during embryonic development, normal skeletogenesis and normal development of the gonadotropin-releasing hormone (GnRH) neuronal system. Phosphorylates PLCG1, FRS2, GAB1 and
   1908..3401    +  CDS            CRY2 (fragment): CRY2_ARATH - Also known as PHH1 From Arabidopsis thaliana (Mouse-ear cress).
   3461..3485    +  misc_feature   MCS (fragment): pBluescript multiple cloning site
   3485..4073    +  misc_feature   WPRE: woodchuck hepatitis virus posttranscriptional regulatory element
   4074..4094    +  misc_feature   MCS (fragment): pBluescript multiple cloning site
   4103..4579    +  polyA_signal   hGH poly(A) signal: human growth hormone polyadenylation signal
   4619..4759    +  repeat_region  AAV2 ITR: inverted terminal repeat of adeno-associated virus serotype 2 inverted
   4764..4815    -  misc_feature   bom (fragment): basis of mobility region from pBR322
   4834..5289    +  rep_origin     f1 ori (sequence partly withheld): f1 bacteriophage origin of replication; arrow indicates direction of (+) strand synthesis
   5290..5339    -  misc_feature   bom (fragment): basis of mobility region from pBR322
   5441..5476    -  CDS            rop (fragment): Rop protein, which maintains plasmids at low copy number; rop
   5571..5675    +  promoter       AmpR promoter: bla
   5676..6536    +  CDS            AmpR: β-lactamase; bla; confers resistance to ampicillin, carbenicillin, and related antibiotics
   6707..7295    +  rep_origin     ori: high-copy-number ColE1/pMB1/pBR322/pUC origin of replication
>Addgene plasmid #250236 | AAV-CaMKIIα-optoFGFR1-HA | addgene full sequence | sequence record 497740 | Addgene NGS Result
CCTGCAGGCAGCTGCGCGCTCGCTCGCTCACTGAGGCCGCCCGGGCGTCGGGCGACCTTTGGTCGCCCGG
CCTCAGTGAGCGAGCGAGCGCGCAGAGAGGGAGTGGCCAACTCCATCACTAGGGGTTCCTGCGGCCGCAC
GCGTAACTTGTGGACTAAGTTTGTTCACATCCCCTTCTCCAACCCCCTCAGTACATCACCCTGGGGGAAC
AGGGTCCACTTGCTCCTGGGCCCACACAGTCCTGCAGTATTGTGTATATAAGGCCAGGGCAAAGAGGAGC
AGGTTTTAAAGTGAAAGGCAGGCAGGTGTTGGGGAGGCAGTTACCGGGGCAACGGGAACAGGGCGTTTCG
GAGGTGGTTGCCATGGGGACCTGGATGCTGACGAAGGCTCGCGAGGCTGTGAGCAGCCACAGTGCCCTGC
TCAGAAGCCCCAAGCTCGTCAGTCAAGCCGGTTCTCCGTTTGCACTCAGGAGCACGGGCAGGCGAGTGGC
CCCTAGTTCTGGGGGCAGCTCTAGAGCCGATCCCCGGGTACCGGTGCTAGCCACCATGGGATGTATAAAA
TCAAAAGGGAAAGACAGCGCGGGAGCAGATAGTGCTGGTAGTGCTGGTAGTGCTGGGAATTCCAAGATGA
AGAGTGGTACCAAGAAGAGTGACTTCCACAGCCAGATGGCTGTGCACAAGCTGGCCAAGAGCATCCCTCT
GCGCAGACAGGTAACAGTGTCTGCTGACTCCAGTGCATCCATGAACTCTGGGGTTCTTCTGGTTCGGCCA
TCACGGCTCTCCTCCAGTGGGACTCCCATGCTAGCAGGGGTCTCTGAGTATGAGCTTCCCGAAGACCCTC
GCTGGGAGCTGCCTCGGGACAGACTGGTCTTAGGCAAACCCCTGGGAGAGGGCTGCTTTGGGCAGGTGGT
GTTGGCAGAGGCTATCGGGCTGGACAAGGACAAACCCAACCGTGTGACCAAAGTGGCTGTGAAGATGTTG
AAGTCGGACGCAACAGAGAAAGACTTGTCAGACCTGATCTCAGAAATGGAGATGATGAAGATGATCGGGA
AGCATAAGAATATCATCAACCTGCTGGGGGCCTGCACGCAGGATGGTCCCTTGTATGTCATCGTGGAGTA
TGCCTCCAAGGGCAACCTGCGGGAGTACCTGCAGGCCCGGAGGCCCCCAGGGCTGGAATACTGCTACAAC
CCCAGCCACAACCCAGAGGAGCAGCTCTCCTCCAAGGACCTGGTGTCCTGCGCCTACCAGGTGGCCCGAG
GCATGGAGTATCTGGCCTCCAAGAAGTGCATACACCGAGACCTGGCAGCCAGGAATGTCCTGGTGACAGA
GGACAATGTGATGAAGATAGCAGACTTTGGCCTCGCACGGGACATTCACCACATCGACTACTATAAAAAG
ACAACCAACGGCCGACTGCCTGTGAAGTGGATGGCACCCGAGGCATTATTTGACCGGATCTACACCCACC
AGAGTGATGTGTGGTCTTTCGGGGTGCTCCTGTGGGAGATCTTCACTCTGGGCGGCTCCCCATACCCCGG
TGTGCCTGTGGAGGAACTTTTCAAGCTGCTGAAGGAGGGTCACCGCATGGACAAGCCCAGTAACTGCACC
AACGAGCTGTACATGATGATGCGGGACTGCTGGCATGCAGTGCCCTCACAGAGACCCACCTTCAAGCAGC
TGGTGGAAGACCTGGACCGCATCGTGGCCTTGACCTCCAACCAGGAGTACCTGGACCTGTCCATGCCCCT
GGACCAGTACTCCCCCAGCTTTCCCGACACCCGGAGCTCTACGTGCTCCTCAGGGGAGGATTCCGTCTTC
TCTCATGAGCCGCTGCCCGAGGAGCCCTGCCTGCCCCGACACCCAGCCCAGCTTGCCAATGGCGGACTCA
AACGCCGCGCGGATCCCATGAAGATGGACAAAAAGACCATCGTCTGGTTTCGGAGAGATTTGAGAATAGA
AGATAATCCCGCGCTCGCCGCCGCGGCCCACGAGGGTTCCGTCTTCCCCGTTTTCATTTGGTGTCCTGAA
GAAGAAGGCCAGTTTTATCCCGGAAGGGCCTCTAGGTGGTGGATGAAGCAAAGTCTGGCCCATCTTAGCC
AGTCACTGAAAGCACTGGGCAGTGATCTTACCCTGATCAAGACACACAATACCATCTCTGCCATCCTCGA
CTGCATCAGGGTGACCGGCGCAACGAAAGTCGTGTTTAACCACCTGTACGATCCAGTTAGTCTGGTGCGC
GACCACACTGTGAAGGAGAAGCTGGTGGAACGGGGGATCAGTGTGCAGAGCTACAACGGGGACCTTCTGT
ACGAGCCATGGGAGATCTATTGCGAGAAAGGGAAACCGTTCACCTCCTTCAACAGTTACTGGAAGAAATG
TTTGGATATGTCAATAGAGTCCGTTATGTTGCCCCCTCCCTGGAGACTGATGCCGATTACTGCTGCTGCA
GAGGCCATCTGGGCCTGCTCCATCGAGGAACTCGGTCTGGAAAATGAAGCAGAAAAGCCAAGCAATGCAC
TTCTCACTAGAGCCTGGAGCCCCGGCTGGTCTAATGCCGACAAGCTGCTTAACGAGTTCATCGAAAAACA
ACTGATTGACTACGCGAAGAACTCCAAGAAAGTGGTAGGTAACTCAACTAGCTTGCTCTCTCCATATCTC
CATTTTGGCGAGATTTCTGTCCGCCATGTATTTCAGTGCGCTCGGATGAAACAGATTATCTGGGCTCGCG
ATAAAAACAGCGAAGGCGCCGAAAGCGCCGATCTGTTCCTGCGAGGGATCGGACTTCGGGAATACTCCCG
GTATATATGTTTCAACTTTCCATTCACACACGAGCAGAGTCTGTTGTCCCACCTCAGGTTCTTCCCCTGG
GACGCCGATGTCGACAAATTCAAGGCATGGAGACAGGGAAGGACAGGGTACCCACTCGTGGATGCTGGCA
TGAGAGAGCTCTGGGCTACAGGCTGGATGCACAACCGCATCCGGGTAATCGTGTCCTCATTTGCTGTCAA
GTTTCTGCTCCTGCCTTGGAAATGGGGAATGAAGTACTTTTGGGATACCCTTCTCGACGCCGACTTGGAG
TGTGACATTCTGGGATGGCAATATATTAGCGGGTCAATTCCTGACGGCCATGAGTTGGACAGGTTGGACA
ATCCGGCCTTGCAGGGAGCTAAGTATGATCCCGAAGGAGAGTATATTCGACAGTGGCTCCCCGAGCTGGC
CCGACTTCCTACGGAGTGGATTCACCATCCTTGGGACGCACCACTGACAGTGCTCAAGGCAAGCGGGGTG
GAGCTGGGCACCAATTACGCTAAGCCTATAGTTGATATAGATACAGCACGCGAGCTGCTGGCTAAAGCGA
TCTCTCGCACTCGGGAGGCGCAGATTATGATCGGTGCTGCCGGCAGCGGCAGCCCACCGGTATATCCATA
TGATGTTCCAGATTATGCTTAAGGCGCGCCGAATTCGATATCAAGCTTATCGATAATCAACCTCTGGATT
ACAAAATTTGTGAAAGATTGACTGGTATTCTTAACTATGTTGCTCCTTTTACGCTATGTGGATACGCTGC
TTTAATGCCTTTGTATCATGCTATTGCTTCCCGTATGGCTTTCATTTTCTCCTCCTTGTATAAATCCTGG
TTGCTGTCTCTTTATGAGGAGTTGTGGCCCGTTGTCAGGCAACGTGGCGTGGTGTGCACTGTGTTTGCTG
ACGCAACCCCCACTGGTTGGGGCATTGCCACCACCTGTCAGCTCCTTTCCGGGACTTTCGCTTTCCCCCT
CCCTATTGCCACGGCGGAACTCATCGCCGCCTGCCTTGCCCGCTGCTGGACAGGGGCTCGGCTGTTGGGC
ACTGACAATTCCGTGGTGTTGTCGGGGAAATCATCGTCCTTTCCTTGGCTGCTCGCCTGTGTTGCCACCT
GGATTCTGCGCGGGACGTCCTTCTGCTACGTCCCTTCGGCCCTCAATCCAGCGGACCTTCCTTCCCGCGG
CCTGCTGCCGGCTCTGCGGCCTCTTCCGCGTCTTCGCCTTCGCCCTCAGACGAGTCGGATCTCCCTTTGG
GCCGCCTCCCCGCATCGATACCGTCGACCTCGAGAGATCTACGGGTGGCATCCCTGTGACCCCTCCCCAG
TGCCTCTCCTGGCCCTGGAAGTTGCCACTCCAGTGCCCACCAGCCTTGTCCTAATAAAATTAAGTTGCAT
CATTTTGTCTGACTAGGTGTCCTTCTATAATATTATGGGGTGGAGGGGGGTGGTATGGAGCAAGGGGCAA
GTTGGGAAGACAACCTGTAGGGCCTGCGGGGTCTATTGGGAACCAAGCTGGAGTGCAGTGGCACAATCTT
GGCTCACTGCAATCTCCGCCTCCTGGGTTCAAGCGATTCTCCTGCCTCAGCCTCCCGAGTTGTTGGGATT
CCAGGCATGCATGACCAGGCTCAGCTAATTTTTGTTTTTTTGGTAGAGACGGGGTTTCACCATATTGGCC
AGGCTGGTCTCCAACTCCTAATCTCAGGTGATCTACCCACCTTGGCCTCCCAAATTGCTGGGATTACAGG
CGTGAACCACTGCTCCCTTCCCTGTCCTTCTGATTTTGTAGGTAACCACGTGCGGACCGAGCGGCCGCAG
GAACCCCTAGTGATGGAGTTGGCCACTCCCTCTCTGCGCGCTCGCTCGCTCACTGAGGCCGGGCGACCAA
AGGTCGCCCGACGCCCGGGCTTTGCCCGGGCGGCCTCAGTGAGCGAGCGAGCGCGCAGCTGCCTGCAGGG
GCGCCTGATGCGGTATTTTCTCCTTACGCATCTGTGCGGTATTTCACACCGCATA
[95 nt withheld, positions 4816-4910]
T
[46 nt withheld, positions 4912-4957]
C
[141 nt withheld, positions 4959-5099]
CCTTTGACGTTGGAGTCCACGTTCTTT
[37 nt withheld, positions 5127-5163]
ACTCTATCTCGGGCTATTCTTTTGATTTATAAGGGATTTTGCCGATTTCGGTCTATTGGTTAAAAAATGA
GCTGATTTAACAAAAATTTAACGCGAATTTTAACAAAATATTAACGTTTACAATTTTATGGTGCACTCTC
AGTACAATCTGCTCTGATGCCGCATAGTTAAGCCAGCCCCGACACCCGCCAACACCCGCTGACGCGCCCT
GACGGGCTTGTCTGCTCCCGGCATCCGCTTACAGACAAGCTGTGACCGTCTCCGGGAGCTGCATGTGTCA
GAGGTTTTCACCGTCATCACCGAAACGCGCGAGACGAAAGGGCCTCGTGATACGCCTATTTTTATAGGTT
AATGTCATGATAATAATGGTTTCTTAGACGTCAGGTGGCACTTTTCGGGGAAATGTGCGCGGAACCCCTA
TTTGTTTATTTTTCTAAATACATTCAAATATGTATCCGCTCATGAGACAATAACCCTGATAAATGCTTCA
ATAATATTGAAAAAGGAAGAGTATGAGTATTCAACATTTCCGTGTCGCCCTTATTCCCTTTTTTGCGGCA
TTTTGCCTTCCTGTTTTTGCTCACCCAGAAACGCTGGTGAAAGTAAAAGATGCTGAAGATCAGTTGGGTG
CACGAGTGGGTTACATCGAACTGGATCTCAACAGCGGTAAGATCCTTGAGAGTTTTCGCCCCGAAGAACG
TTTTCCAATGATGAGCACTTTTAAAGTTCTGCTATGTGGCGCGGTATTATCCCGTATTGACGCCGGGCAA
GAGCAACTCGGTCGCCGCATACACTATTCTCAGAATGACTTGGTTGAGTACTCACCAGTCACAGAAAAGC
ATCTTACGGATGGCATGACAGTAAGAGAATTATGCAGTGCTGCCATAACCATGAGTGATAACACTGCGGC
CAACTTACTTCTGACAACGATCGGAGGACCGAAGGAGCTAACCGCTTTTTTGCACAACATGGGGGATCAT
GTAACTCGCCTTGATCGTTGGGAACCGGAGCTGAATGAAGCCATACCAAACGACGAGCGTGACACCACGA
TGCCTGTAGCAATGGCAACAACGTTGCGCAAACTATTAACTGGCGAACTACTTACTCTAGCTTCCCGGCA
ACAATTAATAGACTGGATGGAGGCGGATAAAGTTGCAGGACCACTTCTGCGCTCGGCCCTTCCGGCTGGC
TGGTTTATTGCTGATAAATCTGGAGCCGGTGAGCGTGGGTCTCGCGGTATCATTGCAGCACTGGGGCCAG
ATGGTAAGCCCTCCCGTATCGTAGTTATCTACACGACGGGGAGTCAGGCAACTATGGATGAACGAAATAG
ACAGATCGCTGAGATAGGTGCCTCACTGATTAAGCATTGGTAACTGTCAGACCAAGTTTACTCATATATA
CTTTAGATTGATTTAAAACTTCATTTTTAATTTAAAAGGATCTAGGTGAAGATCCTTTTTGATAATCTCA
TGACCAAAATCCCTTAACGTGAGTTTTCGTTCCACTGAGCGTCAGACCCCGTAGAAAAGATCAAAGGATC
TTCTTGAGATCCTTTTTTTCTGCGCGTAATCTGCTGCTTGCAAACAAAAAAACCACCGCTACCAGCGGTG
GTTTGTTTGCCGGATCAAGAGCTACCAACTCTTTTTCCGAAGGTAACTGGCTTCAGCAGAGCGCAGATAC
CAAATACTGTTCTTCTAGTGTAGCCGTAGTTAGGCCACCACTTCAAGAACTCTGTAGCACCGCCTACATA
CCTCGCTCTGCTAATCCTGTTACCAGTGGCTGCTGCCAGTGGCGATAAGTCGTGTCTTACCGGGTTGGAC
TCAAGACGATAGTTACCGGATAAGGCGCAGCGGTCGGGCTGAACGGGGGGTTCGTGCACACAGCCCAGCT
TGGAGCGAACGACCTACACCGAACTGAGATACCTACAGCGTGAGCTATGAGAAAGCGCCACGCTTCCCGA
AGGGAGAAAGGCGGACAGGTATCCGGTAAGCGGCAGGGTCGGAACAGGAGAGCGCACGAGGGAGCTTCCA
GGGGGAAACGCCTGGTATCTTTATAGTCCTGTCGGGTTTCGCCACCTCTGACTTGAGCGTCGATTTTTGT
GATGCTCGTCAGGGGGGCGGAGCCTATGGAAAAACGCCAGCAACGCGGCCTTTTTACGGTTCCTGGCCTT
TTGCTGGCCTTTTGCTCACATGT
